Addgene plasmid #15293: pBabe-Puro-Myr-Flag-IKBKE
Depositing lab: William Hahn. Depositing organization: Dana-Farber Cancer Institute. Publication: Integrative Genomic Approaches Identify IKBKE as a Breast Cancer Oncogene. Boehm JS, Zhao JJ, Yao J, Kim SY, Firestein R, Dunn IF, Sjostrom SK, Garraway LA, Weremowicz S, Richardson AL, Greulich H, Stewart CJ, Mulvey LA, Shen RR, Ambrogio L, Hirozane-Kishikawa T, Hill DE, Vidal M, Meyerson M, Grenier JK, Hinkle G, Root DE, Roberts TM, Lander ES, Polyak K, Hahn WC. Cell. 2007 Jun 15. 129(6):1065-1079. 10.1016/j.cell.2007.03.052 PubMed 17574021.
Backbone
  Vector backbone: pBabe-puro
  Backbone size w/o insert (bp): 5100
  Vector type: Mammalian Expression, Retroviral
Growth in bacteria
  Bacterial resistance: Ampicillin, 100 μg/mL
  Growth temperature: 37°C
  Growth strain: DH5alpha
  Copy number: High Copy
Gene/Insert
  Gene/Insert name: IKBKE (alt name: IKKE)
  Species: H. sapiens (human)
  Insert size (bp): 2200
  Entrez Gene: IKBKE (a.k.a. IKK-E, IKK-i, IKKE, IKKI)
  Tag / fusion protein: Myr-Flag (N terminal on insert)
  Cloning method: Restriction Enzyme; 5′ cloning site BglII/BamHI (destroyed during cloning); 3′ cloning site SnaBI (not destroyed)
  Sequencing primers: 5′ MSCV
Terms and licenses: Academic/Nonprofit Terms; Industry Terms: Not Available to Industry
How to cite: pBabe-Puro-Myr-Flag-IKBKE was a gift from William Hahn (Addgene plasmid # 15293 ; http://n2t.net/addgene:15293 ; RRID:Addgene_15293)
