[The description below was written by a language model from this plasmid's Addgene catalogue record.]
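Description:
pBabe-Puro-Myr-Flag-IKBKE is a retroviral mammalian expression plasmid built on the pBabe-puro backbone (about 5.1 kb without insert). It carries a roughly 2.2 kb human IKBKE cDNA, which encodes the kinase also known as IKKε or IKK-i. In bacteria it is maintained as a high-copy plasmid under ampicillin selection. No feature table is supplied, so the regulatory elements are not itemised in the record. pBabe-puro vectors are generally Moloney murine leukemia virus-based: the insert is transcribed from the 5′ LTR, a packaging signal allows the genomic RNA to be incorporated into virions made in a packaging cell line, and a separate internally driven puromycin resistance cassette allows selection of stably transduced mammalian cells.

The IKBKE open reading frame carries an N-terminal Myr-Flag tag. A myristoylation signal directs lipid modification and targets the fusion protein to membranes, a strategy commonly used to make kinases constitutively active. The Flag epitope allows detection or immunoprecipitation with anti-Flag antibodies. The insert was placed by restriction cloning, with a fused BglII/BamHI junction at the 5′ end that destroyed both sites and an intact SnaBI site at the 3′ end.

The associated publication used integrative genomic approaches to identify IKBKE as a breast cancer oncogene. This fits use of the construct for stable retroviral expression of membrane-targeted IKBKE in mammalian cells, for example to test its effects on transformation and downstream signalling. The record does not spell out specific applications.
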