>Addgene plasmid #15293 | pBabe-Puro-Myr-Flag-IKBKE | addgene partial sequence | sequence record 21763 | 15293 with pBABE5'
GGTCTTCAAATCTAAACCAAAGGACCCCAGCCAGCGCCGGCGCAGGATCCGAGGTTACCTTGACTACAAA
GACGATGACGACAAGCAATTGACAAGTTTGTACAAAAAAGTTGGCATGCAGAGCACAGCCAATTACCTGT
GGCACACAGATGACCTGCTGGGGCAGGGGGCCACTGCCAGTGTGTACAAGGCCCGCAACAAGAAATCCGG
AGAGCTGGTTGCTGTGAAGGTCTTCAACACTACCAGCTACCTGCGGCCCCGCGAGGTGCAGGTGAGGGAG
TTTGAGGTCCTGCGGAAGCTGAACCACCAGAACATCGTCAAGCTCTTTGCGGTGGAGGAGACGGGCGGAA
GCCGGCAGAAGGTACTGGTGATGGAGTACTGCTCCAGTGGGAGCCTGCTGAGTGTGCTGGAGAGCCCTGA
GAATGCCTTTGGGCTGCCTGAGGATGAGTTCCTGGTGGTGCTGCGCTGTGTGGTGGCCGGCATGAACCAC
CTGCGGGAGAACGGCATTGTGCATCGCGACATCAAGCCGGGGAACATCATGCGCCTCGTAGGGGAGGAGG
GGCAGAGCATCTACAAGCTGACAGACTTCGGCGCTGCCCGGGACCTGGATGATGATGAGAAATTCGTCTC
GGTCTATGGG
